>Addgene plasmid #219564 | 3` CC: Hygro – GFP-N – loxP – mScarlet | addgene full sequence | sequence record 438335 | Addgene NGS Result
CTTTCCTGCGTTATCCCCTGATTCTGTGGATAACCGTATTACCGCCTTTGAGTGAGCTGATACCGCTCGC
CGCAGCCGAACGACCGAGCGCAGCGAGTCAGTGAGCGAGGAAGCGGAAGAGCGCCCAATACGCAAACCGC
CTCTCCCCGCGCGTTGGCCGATTCATTAATGCAGCTGGCACGACAGGTTTCCCGACTGGAAAGCGGGCAG
TGAGCGCAACGCAATTAATACGCGTACCGCTAGCCAGGAAGAGTTTGTAGAAACGCAAAAAGGCCATCCG
TCAGGATGGCCTTCTGCTTAGTTTGATGCCTGGCAGTTTATGGCGGGCGTCCTGCCCGCCACCCTCCGGG
CCGTTGCTTCACAACGTTCAAATCCGCTCCCGGCGGATTTGTCCTACTCAGGAGAGCGTTCACCGACAAA
CAACAGATAAAACGAAAGGCCCAGTCTTCCGACTGAGCCTTTCGTTTTATTTGATGCCTGGCAGTTCCCT
ACTCTCGCGTTAACGCTAGCATGGATGTTTTCCCAGTCACGACGTTGTAAAACGACGGCCAGTGAATTGG
ATTGGCTCCGGTGCCCGTCAGTGGGCAGAGCGCACATCGCCCACAGTCCCCGAGAAGTTGGGGGGAGGGG
TCGGCAATTGATCCGGTGCCTAGAGAAGGTGGCGCGGGGTAAACTGGGAAAGTGATGTCGTGTACTGGCT
CCGCCTTTTTCCCGAGGGTGGGGGAGAACCGTATATAAGTGCAGTAGTCGCCGTGAACGTTCTTTTTCGC
AACGGGTTTGCCGCCAGAACACAGGACCGGTTCTAGAGCGCTCGCCCGCCCCACGAGAGATGAAAAAGCC
TGAACTCACCGCGACGTCTGTCGAGAAGTTTCTGATCGAAAAGTTCGACAGCGTCTCCGACCTGATGCAG
CTCTCGGAGGGCGAAGAATCTCGTGCTTTCAGCTTCGATGTAGGAGGGCGTGGATATGTCCTGCGGGTAA
ATAGCTGCGCCGATGGTTTCTACAAAGATCGTTATGTTTATCGGCACTTTGCATCGGCCGCGCTCCCGAT
TCCGGAAGTGCTTGACATTGGGGAATTTAGCGAGAGCCTGACCTATTGCATCTCCCGCCGTGCACAGGGT
GTCACGTTGCAAGACCTGCCTGAAACCGAACTGCCCGCTGTTCTGCAGCCGGTCGCGGAGGCCATGGATG
CGATCGCTGCGGCCGATCTTAGCCAGACGAGCGGGTTCGGCCCATTCGGACCGCAAGGAATCGGTCAATA
CACTACATGGCGTGATTTCATATGCGCGATTGCTGATCCCCATGTGTATCACTGGCAAACTGTGATGGAC
GACACCGTCAGTGCGTCCGTCGCGCAGGCTCTCGATGAGCTGATGCTTTGGGCCGAGGACTGCCCCGAAG
TCCGGCACCTCGTGCACGCGGATTTCGGCTCCAACAATGTCCTGACGGACAATGGCCGCATAACAGCGGT
CATTGACTGGAGCGAGGCGATGTTCGGGGATTCCCAATACGAGGTCGCCAACATCTTCTTCTGGAGGCCG
TGGTTGGCTTGTATGGAGCAGCAGACGCGCTACTTCGAGCGGAGGCATCCGGAGCTTGCAGGATCGCCGC
GGCTCCGGGCGTATATGCTCCGCATTGGTCTTGACCAACTCTATCAGAGCTTGGTTGACGGCAATTTCGA
TGATGCAGCTTGGGCGCAGGGTCGATGCGACGCAATCGTCCGATCCGGAGCCGGGACTGTCGGGCGTACA
CAAATCGCCCGCAGAAGCGCGGCCGTCTGGACCGATGGCTGTGTAGAAGTACTCGCCGATAGTGGAAACC
GACGCCCCAGCACTCGTCCGAGGGCAAAGGAAGGCAGTGGAGAGGGCAGAGGAAGTCTGCTAACATGCGG
TGACGTCGAGGAGAATCCTGGCCCAGGGGGCGGGGTGAGCAAGGGCGAGGAGCTGTTCACCGGGGTGGTG
CCCATCCTGGTCGAGCTGGACGGCGACGTAAACGGCCACAAGTTCAGCGTGTCCGGCGAGGGCGAGGGCG
ATGCCACCTACGGCAAGCTGACCCTGAAGTTCATCTGCACCACCGGCAAGCTGCCCGTGCCCTGGCCCAC
CCTCGTGACCACCCTGACCTACGGCGTGCAGTGCTTCAGCCGCTACCCCGACCACATGAAGCAGCACGAC
TTCTTCAAGTCCGCCATGCCCGAAGGCTACGTCCAGGAGCGCACCATCTTCTTCAAGGACGACGGCAACT
ACAAGACCCGCGCCGAGGTGAAGTTCGAGGGCGACACCCTGGTGAACCGCATCGAGCTGAAGGGCATCGA
CTTCAAGGAGGACGGCAACATCCTGGGGCACAAGCTGGAGTACAACTACAACAGCCACAACGTCTATATC
ATGGCCGACAAGGTAAGTTTAGTCTTTTTGTCTTTTATTTCAGGTCCCGATAACTTCGTATAATGTATGC
TATACGAAGTTATGGATCCGGTGGTGGTGCAAATCAAAGAACTGCTCCTCAGTGGATGTTGCCTTTACTT
CTAGTGAGGTGAGCAAGGGCGAGGCAGTGATCAAGGAGTTCATGCGGTTCAAGGTGCACATGGAGGGCTC
CATGAACGGCCACGAGTTCGAGATCGAGGGCGAGGGCGAGGGCCGCCCCTACGAGGGCACCCAGACCGCC
AAGCTGAAGGTGACCAAGGGTGGCCCCCTGCCCTTCTCCTGGGACATCCTGTCCCCTCAGTTCATGTACG
GCTCCAGGGCCTTCACCAAGCACCCCGCCGACATCCCCGACTACTATAAGCAGTCCTTCCCCGAGGGCTT
CAAGTGGGAGCGCGTGATGAACTTCGAGGACGGCGGCGCCGTGACCGTGACCCAGGACACCTCCCTGGAG
GACGGCACCCTGATCTACAAGGTGAAGCTCCGCGGCACCAACTTCCCTCCTGACGGCCCCGTAATGCAGA
AGAAGACAATGGGCTGGGAAGCGTCCACCGAGCGGTTGTACCCCGAGGACGGCGTGCTGAAGGGCGACAT
TAAGATGGCCCTGCGCCTGAAGGACGGCGGCCGCTACCTGGCGGACTTCAAGACCACCTACAAGGCCAAG
AAGCCCGTGCAGATGCCCGGCGCCTACAACGTCGACCGCAAGTTGGACATCACCTCCCACAACGAGGACT
ACACCGTGGTGGAACAGTACGAACGCTCCGAGGGCCGCCACTCCACCGGCGGCATGGACGAGCTGTACAA
GTAGAACTTGTTTATTGCAGCTTATAATGGTTACAAATAAAGCAATAGCATCACAAATTTCACAAATAAA
GCATTTTTTTCACTGCATTCTAGTTGTGGTTTGTCCAAACTCATCAATGTATCTTATCATGTCTGGAGCT
CCAGCTTTTGTTCCCTTTAGTGAGGGTTAATTTCGAGCTTACCCAGCTTTCTTGTACAAAGTTGGCATTA
TAAGAAAGCATTGCTTATCAATTTGTTGCAACGAACAGGTCACTATCAGTCAAAATAAAATCATTATTTG
CCATCCAGCTGATATCCCCTATAGTGAGTCGTATTACATGGTCATAGCTGTTTCCTGGCAGCTCTGGCCC
GTGTCTCAAAATCTCTGATGTTACATTGCACAAGATAAAAATATATCATCATGAACAATAAAACTGTCTG
CTTACATAAACAGTAATACAAGGGGTGTTATGAGCCATATTCAACGGGAAACGTCGAGGCCGCGATTAAA
TTCCAACATGGATGCTGATTTATATGGGTATAAATGGGCTCGCGATAATGTCGGGCAATCAGGTGCGACA
ATCTATCGCTTGTATGGGAAGCCCGATGCGCCAGAGTTGTTTCTGAAACATGGCAAAGGTAGCGTTGCCA
ATGATGTTACAGATGAGATGGTCAGACTAAACTGGCTGACGGAATTTATGCCTCTTCCGACCATCAAGCA
TTTTATCCGTACTCCTGATGATGCATGGTTACTCACCACTGCGATCCCCGGAAAAACAGCATTCCAGGTA
TTAGAAGAATATCCTGATTCAGGTGAAAATATTGTTGATGCGCTGGCAGTGTTCCTGCGCCGGTTGCATT
CGATTCCTGTTTGTAATTGTCCTTTTAACAGCGATCGCGTATTTCGTCTCGCTCAGGCGCAATCACGAAT
GAATAACGGTTTGGTTGATGCGAGTGATTTTGATGACGAGCGTAATGGCCGGCCTGTTGAACAAGTCTGG
AAAGAAATGCATAAACTTTTGCCATTCTCACCGGATTCAGTCGTCACTCATGGTGATTTCTCACTTGATA
ACCTTATTTTTGACGAGGGGAAATTAATAGGTTGTATTGATGTTGGACGAGTCGGAATCGCAGACCGATA
CCAGGATCTTGCCATCCTATGGAACTGCCTCGGTGAGTTTTCTCCTTCATTACAGAAACGGCTTTTTCAA
AAATATGGTATTGATAATCCTGATATGAATAAATTGCAGTTTCATTTGATGCTCGATGAGTTTTTCTAAT
CAGAATTGGTTAATTGGTTGTAACACTGGCAGAGCATTACGCTGACTTGACGGGACGGCGCAAGCTCATG
ACCAAAATCCCTTAACGTGAGTTACGCGTCGTTCCACTGAGCGTCAGACCCCGTAGAAAAGATCAAAGGA
TCTTCTTGAGATCCTTTTTTTCTGCGCGTAATCTGCTGCTTGCAAACAAAAAAACCACCGCTACCAGCGG
TGGTTTGTTTGCCGGATCAAGAGCTACCAACTCTTTTTCCGAAGGTAACTGGCTTCAGCAGAGCGCAGAT
ACCAAATACTGTTCTTCTAGTGTAGCCGTAGTTAGGCCACCACTTCAAGAACTCTGTAGCACCGCCTACA
TACCTCGCTCTGCTAATCCTGTTACCAGTGGCTGCTGCCAGTGGCGATAAGTCGTGTCTTACCGGGTTGG
ACTCAAGACGATAGTTACCGGATAAGGCGCAGCGGTCGGGCTGAACGGGGGGTTCGTGCACACAGCCCAG
CTTGGAGCGAACGACCTACACCGAACTGAGATACCTACAGCGTGAGCTATGAGAAAGCGCCACGCTTCCC
GAAGGGAGAAAGGCGGACAGGTATCCGGTAAGCGGCAGGGTCGGAACAGGAGAGCGCACGAGGGAGCTTC
CAGGGGGAAACGCCTGGTATCTTTATAGTCCTGTCGGGTTTCGCCACCTCTGACTTGAGCGTCGATTTTT
GTGATGCTCGTCAGGGGGGCGGAGCCTATGGAAAAACGCCAGCAACGCGGCCTTTTTACGGTTCCTGGCC
TTTTGCTGGCCTTTTGCTCACATGTT
Features (pLannotate 1.2.2; 17 found; start..end, strand, type, name):
    121..213     +  CDS            lacI (fragment): lac repressor; lacI; The lac repressor binds to the lac operator to inhibit transcription in E. coli. This inhibition can be relieved by adding lactose or isopropyl-β-D-thiogalactopyranoside (IPTG).
    268..295     -  terminator     rrnB T2 terminator: transcription terminator T2 from the E. coli rrnB gene
    427..470     +  terminator     rrnB T1 terminator: Escherichia coli rrnB; transcription terminator T1 from the E. coli rrnB gene
    517..557     -  CDS            lacZα (fragment): LacZα fragment of β-galactosidase; lacZ fragment
    583..794     +  promoter       EF-1α core promoter: core promoter for human elongation factor EF-1α
    830..1852    +  CDS            hph: KHYB_ECOLX - Experimental evidence at protein level: Swiss-Prot protein existence level 1. The aminoglycoside phosphotransferases achieve inactivation of their antibiotic substrates by phosphorylation. Only phosphorylates hygromycin and closely related compounds such as demethyl analogs and destomycin. From Escherichia coli.
   1928..2392    +  CDS            (3-F)Tyr-EGFP (fragment): (3-F)Tyr-EGFP is a basic (constitutively fluorescent) green fluorescent protein published in 2004, derived from Aequorea victoria.
   2393..2429    +  intron         SV40 intron (fragment): modified SV40 intron with splice donor and acceptor sites
   2430..2463    -  protein_bind   loxP: Cre-mediated recombination occurs in the 8-bp core sequence (GCATACAT). Cre recombinase
   2464..2524    +  intron         SV40 intron (fragment): modified SV40 intron with splice donor and acceptor sites
   2528..3221    +  CDS            mScarlet (fragment): bright monomeric red fluorescent protein evolved from a synthetic template (Bindels et al., 2016)
   3225..3346    +  polyA_signal   SV40 poly(A) signal: SV40 polyadenylation signal
   3374..3392    -  promoter       T3 promoter: promoter for bacteriophage T3 RNA polymerase
   3401..3500    -  protein_bind   attL2: mutant version of attL; recombination site for the Gateway® LR reaction LR Clonase™
   3518..3536    -  promoter       T7 promoter: promoter for bacteriophage T7 RNA polymerase
   3670..4479    +  CDS            KanR: aminoglycoside phosphotransferase; aph(3')-Ia; confers resistance to kanamycin in bacteria or G418 (Geneticin®) in eukaryotes
   4626..5214    +  rep_origin     ori: high-copy-number ColE1/pMB1/pBR322/pUC origin of replication
