[The description below was written by a language model from this plasmid's Addgene catalogue record and pLannotate feature annotations shown in this document.]
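Description:
3` CC: Hygro – GFP-N – loxP – mScarlet is a 5,276 bp synthetic donor-type plasmid built by Gibson assembly in the pNC entry vector. This is a small Gateway-style backbone, shown by the attL2 site, rrnB T1/T2 terminators, flanking T3 and T7 promoters, and residual lacI and lacZα fragments. It replicates in E. coli from a high-copy ColE1/pUC origin under kanamycin selection (KanR, aph(3')-Ia). The catalogue lists the vector type as unspecified and gives hygromycin as the selectable marker for the target cells.

The payload is a single cassette read in one direction. An EF-1α core promoter precedes the hygromycin phosphotransferase gene (hph), which is followed by an N-terminal portion of EGFP. The short gap between hph and the GFP fragment is unannotated, so the record does not state how the two are linked. The GFP fragment ends at a modified SV40 intron that is split by an embedded loxP site annotated on the reverse strand. The second half of the intron leads into mScarlet and an SV40 polyadenylation signal.

According to the stated purpose, this is the 3' circularization cassette of a system in which Cre circularizes or inverts a genomic region. Presumably it is paired with a complementary 5' cassette that carries the remaining GFP portion and a second loxP, although that partner is not described here. Placing loxP inside an intron allows the recombination scar to be spliced out. Recombination therefore joins the GFP halves into a functional reporter, while mScarlet expression reports from the chromosome. The record gives no homology arms or details of how the cassette is integrated. The associated publication concerns engineering extrachromosomal oncogene amplifications in tumour models.
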