Addgene plasmid #219564: 3` CC: Hygro – GFP-N – loxP – mScarlet
Purpose: 3` circularization cassette.To induce Cre-mediated circularization or inversion of a genomic region with concomitant GFP reconstitution and mScarlet expression from the chromosome
Depositing lab: Andrea Ventura. Depositing organization: Memorial Sloan-Kettering Cancer Center. Publication: Engineered extrachromosomal oncogene amplifications promote tumorigenesis. Pradella D, Zhang M, Gao R, Yao MA, Gluchowska KM, Cendon-Florez Y, Mishra T, La Rocca G, Weigl M, Jiao Z, Nguyen HHM, Lisi M, Ozimek MM, Mastroleo C, Chen K, Grimm F, Luebeck J, Zhang S, Zolli AA, Sun EG, Dameracharla B, Zhao Z, Pritykin Y, Sigel C, Chang HY, Mischel PS, Bafna V, Antonescu CR, Ventura A. Nature. 2024 Dec 18. doi: 10.1038/s41586-024-08318-8. PubMed 39695225.
Backbone
  Vector backbone: Entry vector - pNC
  Backbone size w/o insert (bp): 5276
  Vector type: Unspecified
  Selectable markers: Hygromycin
Growth in bacteria
  Bacterial resistance: Kanamycin, 50 μg/mL
  Growth temperature: 37°C
  Growth strain: DH5alpha
  Copy number: High Copy
Gene/Insert
  Gene/Insert name: 3` CC: Hygro – GFP-N – loxP – mScarlet
  Species: Synthetic
  Promoter: EF1-a
  Cloning method: Gibson Cloning
  Sequencing primers: 5′ Entry vector - pNC
Terms and licenses: Academic/Nonprofit Terms; Industry Terms: Not Available to Industry
How to cite: 3` CC: Hygro – GFP-N – loxP – mScarlet was a gift from Andrea Ventura (Addgene plasmid # 219564 ; http://n2t.net/addgene:219564 ; RRID:Addgene_219564)
